Addgene plasmid #198465: pVRC8400-SARS-CoV-2-S2P-XBB.1.5-AVI
Purpose: Expresses SARS-CoV-2 S2P protein from the XBB.1.5 variant with single chain Fc, HRV3C protease cleavage site, and AVI tag
Depositing lab: Peter Kwong. Depositing organization: National Institute of Allergy and Infectious Diseases (NIAID). Publication: Molecular probes of spike ectodomain and its subdomains for SARS-CoV-2 variants, Alpha through Omicron. Teng IT, Nazzari AF, Choe M, Liu T, Oliveira de Souza M, Petrova Y, Tsybovsky Y, Wang S, Zhang B, Artamonov M, Madan B, Huang A, Lopez Acevedo SN, Pan X, Ruckwardt TJ, DeKosky BJ, Mascola JR, Misasi J, Sullivan NJ, Zhou T, Kwong PD. PLoS One. 2022 May 24;17(5):e0268767. doi: 10.1371/journal.pone.0268767. eCollection 2022. PubMed 35609088.
Backbone
  Vector backbone: pVRC8400
  Vector type: Mammalian Expression
Growth in bacteria
  Bacterial resistance: Kanamycin, 50 μg/mL
  Growth temperature: 37°C
  Growth strain: DH5alpha
  Copy number: Unknown
Gene/Insert
  Gene/Insert name: SARS-CoV-2-S2P-XBB.1.5
  Mutation: T19I, L24-, P25-, P26-, A27S, V83A, G142D, Y144-, H146Q, Q183E, V213E, G252V, G339H, R346T, L368I, S371F, S373P, S375F, T376A, D405N, R408S, K417N, N440K, V445P, G446S, N460K, S477N, T478K, E484A, F486P, F490S, Q498R, N501Y, Y505H, D614G, H655Y, N679K, P681H, N764K, D796Y, Q954H, N969K
  Entrez Gene: S (a.k.a. GU280_gp02, spike glycoprotein)
  Tag / fusion protein: scFc (N terminal on insert); HRV3C (N terminal on insert); AVI (C terminal on insert)
Terms and licenses: Academic/Nonprofit Terms; Industry Terms: Not Available to Industry
Depositor comments: Please visit https://www.biorxiv.org/content/10.1101/2021.12.29.474491v1 for bioRxiv preprint.
How to cite: pVRC8400-SARS-CoV-2-S2P-XBB.1.5-AVI was a gift from Peter Kwong (Addgene plasmid # 198465 ; http://n2t.net/addgene:198465 ; RRID:Addgene_198465)
