[The description below was written by a language model from this plasmid's Addgene catalogue record and pLannotate feature annotations shown in this document.]
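Description:
pVRC8400-SARS-CoV-2-S2P-XBB.1.5-AVI is a 9.6 kb mammalian expression plasmid built on the pVRC8400 backbone for producing a soluble, tagged form of the SARS-CoV-2 spike from the XBB.1.5 Omicron sublineage. It is maintained in E. coli through a high-copy ColE1/pUC-type origin and selected with kanamycin via an aph(3')-Ia gene. Small fragments of bla, rop, bom and a Tn903 transposase also appear in the annotation and look like backbone remnants rather than functional parts.

Expression is driven by the human CMV immediate-early enhancer and promoter, followed by a truncated HTLV-1 5' LTR segment and a partial CMV intron A, an arrangement commonly used to boost transcript levels and processing, and it is terminated by the bovine growth hormone polyadenylation signal. The open reading frame begins with a short mouse immunoglobulin heavy-chain fragment, most likely a secretion leader. This is followed by human IgG1 constant-region sequence corresponding to the single-chain Fc, and then by a long spike fragment. According to the record, an HRV3C protease site sits between the Fc and the spike, and an AVI tag is at the C terminus, although neither is separately annotated. The spike carries the listed XBB.1.5 substitutions and deletions. "S2P" conventionally denotes the two-proline prefusion-stabilised design, but those changes are not itemised in the mutation list.

Together these parts allow Fc-based capture of the secreted protein, release of the spike by HRV3C cleavage, and site-specific biotinylation at the AVI tag. This fits the associated publication's use of such proteins as molecular probes of the spike ectodomain for variants.
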