Features (pLannotate 1.2.2; 15 found; start..end, strand, type, name):
    137..235     +  misc_feature   bom (fragment): basis of mobility region from pBR322
    321..700     +  enhancer       CMV enhancer: human cytomegalovirus immediate early enhancer
    701..904     +  promoter       CMV promoter: human cytomegalovirus (CMV) immediate early promoter
    993..1220    +  LTR            5' LTR (truncated) (fragment): truncated 5' long terminal repeat (LTR) from human T-cell leukemia virus (HTLV) type 1
   1224..1334    +  intron         CMV intron (fragment): modified intron A from human cytomegalovirus
   1385..1453    +  CDS            Ighv1-61 (fragment): HVM05_MOUSE - Also known as Igh-VJ558. Experimental evidence at protein level: Swiss-Prot protein existence level 1. From Mus musculus (Mouse).
   1787..2803    +  CDS            IGHG1: IGHG1_HUMAN - Experimental evidence at protein level: Swiss-Prot protein existence level 1. Constant region of immunoglobulin heavy chains. Immunoglobulins, also known as antibodies, are membrane-bound or secreted glycoproteins produced by B lymphocytes. In the recognition phase of humoral immunity, the membrane-bound immunoglobulins serve as receptors which, upon binding of a specific antigen, trigger the clonal expansion and differentiation of B lymphocytes into immunoglobulins- secreting plasma cells. Secreted immunoglobulins mediate the effector phase of humoral immunity, which results in
   2858..6430    +  CDS            S (fragment) (sequence partly withheld): SPIKE_SARS2 - Experimental evidence at protein level: Swiss-Prot protein existence level 1. [Spike glycoprotein]: May down-regulate host tetherin (BST2) by lysosomal degradation, thereby counteracting its antiviral activity. From Severe acute respiratory syndrome coronavirus 2 (2019-nCoV) (SARS-CoV-2).
   6624..6848    +  polyA_signal   bGH poly(A) signal: bovine growth hormone polyadenylation signal
   7386..7974    -  rep_origin     ori: high-copy-number ColE1/pMB1/pBR322/pUC origin of replication
   8146..8217    -  CDS            bla(M) (fragment): β-lactamase lacking the signal sequence; bla(M); allows cytosolic expression of β-lactamase
   8229..8375    -  CDS            TRA2_ECOLX (fragment): Protein predicted: Swiss-Prot protein existence level 4. Required for transposition of transposon Tn903. From Escherichia coli.
   8516..9331    -  CDS            KanR: aminoglycoside phosphotransferase; aph(3')-Ia; confers resistance to kanamycin in bacteria or G418 (Geneticin®) in eukaryotes
   9454..9541    -  promoter       AmpR promoter (fragment): bla
   9636..35      +  CDS            rop (fragment) (across the origin): Rop protein, which maintains plasmids at low copy number; rop
>Addgene plasmid #198465 | pVRC8400-SARS-CoV-2-S2P-XBB.1.5-AVI | addgene full sequence | sequence record 388112 | Addgene NGS Result
TCGCGCGTTTCGGTGATGACGGTGAAAACCTCTGACACATGCAGCTCCCGGAGACGGTCACAGCTTGTCT
GTAAGCGGATGCCGGGAGCAGACAAGCCCGTCAGGGCGCGTCAGCGGGTGTTGGCGGGTGTCGGGGCTGG
CTTAACTATGCGGCATCAGAGCAGATTGTACTGAGAGTGCACCATATGCGGTGTGAAATACCGCACAGAT
GCGTAAGGAGAAAATACCGCATCAGATTGGCTATTGGCCATTGCATACGTTGTATCCATATCATAATATG
TACATTTATATTGGCTCATGTCCAACATTACCGCCATGTTGACATTGATTATTGACTAGTTATTAATAGT
AATCAATTACGGGGTCATTAGTTCATAGCCCATATATGGAGTTCCGCGTTACATAACTTACGGTAAATGG
CCCGCCTGGCTGACCGCCCAACGACCCCCGCCCATTGACGTCAATAATGACGTATGTTCCCATAGTAACG
CCAATAGGGACTTTCCATTGACGTCAATGGGTGGAGTATTTACGGTAAACTGCCCACTTGGCAGTACATC
AAGTGTATCATATGCCAAGTACGCCCCCTATTGACGTCAATGACGGTAAATGGCCCGCCTGGCATTATGC
CCAGTACATGACCTTATGGGACTTTCCTACTTGGCAGTACATCTACGTATTAGTCATCGCTATTACCATG
GTGATGCGGTTTTGGCAGTACATCAATGGGCGTGGATAGCGGTTTGACTCACGGGGATTTCCAAGTCTCC
ACCCCATTGACGTCAATGGGAGTTTGTTTTGGCACCAAAATCAACGGGACTTTCCAAAATGTCGTAACAA
CTCCGCCCCATTGACGCAAATGGGCGGTAGGCGTGTACGGTGGGAGGTCTATATAAGCAGAGCTCGTTTA
GTGAACCGTCAGATCGCCTGGAGACGCCATCCACGCTGTTTTGACCTCCATAGAAGACACCGGGACCGAT
CCAGCCTCCATCGGCTCGCATCTCTCCTTCACGCGCCCGCCGCCCTACCTGAGGCCGCCATCCACGCCGG
TTGAGTCGCGTTCTGCCGCCTCCCGCCTGTGGTGCCTCCTGAACTGCGTCCGCCGTCTAGGTAAGTTTAA
AGCTCAGGTCGAGACCGGGCCTTTGTCCGGCGCTCCCTTGGAGCCTACCTAGACTCAGCCGGCTCTCCAC
GCTTTGCCTGACCCTGCTTGCTCAACTCTAGTTAACGGTGGAGGGCAGTGTAGTCTGAGCAGTACTCGTT
GCTGCCGCGCGCGCCACCAGACATAATAGCTGACAGACTAACAGACTGTTCCTTTCCATGGGTCTTTTCT
GCAGTCACCGTCGTCGACACGTGTGATCAGATATCGCGGCCGCTCTAGACCACCATGGGATGGTCATGTA
TCATCCTTTTTCTAGTAGCAACTGCAACCGGTGTACATTCCGCACCAGAGCTGCTGGGAGGACCTAGCGT
GTTCCTGTTTCCCCCTAAGCCTAAGGACACCCTGATGATCAGCCGGACCCCAGAGGTGACATGCGTGGTG
GTGGACGTGTCCCACGAGGACCCCGAGGTGAAGTTCAACTGGTACGTGGATGGCGTGGAGGTGCACAATG
CCAAGACCAAGCCAAGGGAGGAGCAGTACAACTCTACCTATCGCGTGGTGAGCGTGCTGACAGTGCTGCA
CCAGGACTGGCTGAACGGCAAGGAGTACAAGTGTAAGGTGTCTAATAAGGCCCTGCCTGCCCCAATCGAG
AAGACCATCAGCAAGGCAAAGGGACAGCCAAGGGAGCCTCAGGTGTATACCCTGCCACCCAGCCGCGACG
AGCTGACAAAGAACCAGGTGTCCCTGTACTGCCTGGTGAAGGGCTTCTATCCTTCCGATATCGCCGTGGA
GTGGGAGTCTAATGGCCAGCCAGAGAACAATTACAAGACCACACCTCCAGTGCTGGACTCCGATGGCTCT
TTCTTTCTGTATTCCAAGCTGACCGTGGATAAGAGCCGGTGGCAGCAGGGCAACGTGTTTAGCTGTTCCG
TGATGCACGAGGCCCTGCACAATCACTACACACAGAAGTCTCTGAGCCTGTCCCCCGGCAAGGGAGGAGG
AGGCAGCGGCGGAGGAGGCTCCGGAGGCGGCGGCTCTGGCGGCGGCGGCAGCGCCCCTGAACTGCTGGGA
GGACCAAGCGTGTTCCTGTTTCCACCTAAGCCCAAAGATACCCTGATGATCTCCAGGACCCCTGAAGTCA
CCTGCGTGGTCGTGGACGTGTCTCATGAGGACCCCGAAGTCAAGTTCAACTGGTACGTGGACGGAGTCGA
AGTCCATAACGCCAAGACCAAGCCTAGAGAAGAGCAGTACAACTCCACCTATAGAGTGGTGTCTGTGCTG
ACAGTGCTGCATCAGGATTGGCTGAATGGCAAGGAATATAAGTGTAAGGTGAGCAATAAGGCCCTGCCCG
CCCCTATCGAGAAGACCATCTCTAAAGCCAAAGGACAGCCAAGGGAGCCACAGGTGTATACACTGCCACC
CAGCCGGGACGAGCTGACCAAGAACCAGGTGAGCCTGACATGTCTGGTCAAGGGCTTCTACCCCAGTGAC
ATTGCTGTGGAGTGGGAGTCCAATGGCCAGCCTGAGAACAATTATAAAACTACCCCACCAGTGCTGGACA
GCGATGGCTCCTTCTTTCTGACCAGCAAGCTGACAGTGGATAAGTCCCGCTGGCAGCAGGGAAACGTGTT
TTCTTGTAGCGTGATGCATGAGGCCCTGCATAACCACTACACCCAGAAGTCCCTGTCTCTGAGCCCAGGC
AAGGGAGGCAGCGGAGGCGGAGGCAGCGGAGGCCTGGAGGTGCTGTTTCAGGGCCCTCAGTGCGTGAACC
TGATCACCCGAACCCAGTCCTACACCAACAGCTTTACACGGGGCGTGTACTACCCTGACAAGGTGTTCAG
ATCTAGCGTCCTGCACAGCACTCAGGACCTCTTCCTGCCGTTCTTCAGCAACGTGACATGGTTCCACGCC
ATCCACGTGAGCGGCACAAACGGAACCAAGCGGTTTGATAACCCCGCCCTGCCATTCAATGATGGAGTTT
ACTTCGCCAGTACCGAGAAGAGTAACATCATCCGGGGCTGGATCTTCGGCACCACCCTGGATAGCAAAAC
ACAGAGCCTCCTGATCGTGAACAATGCCACGAACGTCGTGATCAAGGTGTGCGAGTTCCAGTTTTGCAAT
GATCCTTTCCTGGACGTGTACCAGAAGAACAACAAGAGCTGGATGGAAAGCGAGTTCAGAGTCTACAGCA
GCGCCAACAACTGCACATTCGAGTACGTCTCTCAGCCTTTTCTGATGGACCTTGAGGGGAAAGAAGGCAA
CTTCAAGAACCTGAGAGAATTCGTGTTCAAGAACATCGACGGCTACTTCAAAATCTACTCCAAGCACACA
CCCATCAACCTGGAGCGGGACCTCCCTCAGGGCTTCAGCGCCCTGGAACCCCTGGTCGACCTGCCCATAG
GCATCAACATAACGCGGTTCCAAACCCTGCTGGCCCTGCATAGATCCTACCTGACTCCTGTGGACAGCAG
CAGCGGATGGACCGCCGGAGCTGCAGCCTACTATGTGGGCTACCTGCAACCTAGAACCTTCCTGCTGAAG
TACAACGAGAACGGCACAATCACAGACGCCGTCGACTGCGCCCTGGACCCTCTCTCTGAGACAAAGTGCA
CCCTGAAGTCCTTCACCGTGGAAAAGGGCATCTACCAGACCAGCAACTTCCGGGTGCAGCCT
[669 nt withheld, positions 3773-4441]
CTGACCGGGACCGGCGTGCTGACCGAAAGCAACAAAAAGTTCCTCCCCTTCCAGCAGTTCGGCCGTGATA
TCGCTGACACCACAGATGCCGTCAGAGATCCACAGACCCTGGAAATCCTGGATATTACACCCTGCTCCTT
CGGAGGAGTTTCTGTGATCACCCCCGGGACCAATACCAGCAACCAGGTGGCTGTGCTGTACCAAGGTGTT
AACTGCACCGAGGTTCCTGTGGCCATCCACGCCGATCAGCTGACACCTACTTGGAGAGTGTACTCCACTG
GCTCCAATGTGTTCCAGACCAGGGCCGGATGTCTGATCGGCGCCGAGTACGTGAATAACAGTTACGAGTG
CGACATCCCTATCGGCGCCGGCATCTGTGCCAGCTACCAGACCCAGACAAAGAGCCATGGCAGCGCCTCC
TCTGTAGCTAGCCAGAGCATCATCGCCTACACCATGAGCCTGGGCGCAGAGAACAGCGTGGCCTATTCCA
ACAACTCTATCGCCATTCCCACCAACTTTACAATTAGCGTCACAACAGAGATCCTGCCCGTGAGCATGAC
CAAGACCAGCGTGGACTGTACAATGTACATCTGTGGCGACAGCACTGAATGCAGCAACCTGCTGCTGCAA
TACGGCTCCTTTTGCACCCAACTGAAGCGGGCGCTGACCGGAATCGCCGTGGAACAGGACAAAAATACCC
AGGAGGTGTTCGCCCAAGTGAAGCAGATCTACAAGACCCCACCTATCAAGTACTTCGGCGGCTTTAACTT
TAGCCAGATTCTCCCTGATCCTTCTAAGCCTAGCAAGCGGAGCTTTATCGAGGATCTGCTGTTCAACAAG
GTCACCCTGGCCGATGCCGGCTTTATCAAACAGTATGGCGATTGTCTGGGCGACATAGCCGCCAGAGATC
TGATCTGCGCCCAGAAATTCAACGGCCTGACAGTTCTCCCACCTCTGCTGACCGACGAGATGATCGCTCA
GTACACCTCTGCCCTGCTGGCTGGCACCATCACATCTGGGTGGACATTTGGCGCCGGCGCCGCCCTGCAG
ATCCCCTTTGCCATGCAGATGGCCTATAGATTCAACGGAATCGGCGTGACCCAGAACGTGCTGTATGAAA
ACCAGAAGCTGATCGCTAACCAGTTCAATTCTGCCATCGGCAAGATCCAGGACTCCCTCTCCTCTACCGC
CAGCGCCCTGGGCAAACTGCAGGACGTGGTGAATCACAACGCCCAAGCCCTGAACACCCTGGTGAAGCAG
CTCAGCAGCAAGTTTGGCGCCATCAGCTCTGTGCTGAACGATATCCTGTCTAGACTGGACCCCCCTGAAG
CCGAAGTCCAGATCGATAGACTGATCACAGGTAGACTGCAGTCCCTGCAAACCTACGTGACCCAACAGCT
GATCAGGGCCGCTGAAATAAGAGCCAGCGCCAATCTCGCCGCTACCAAGATGTCCGAGTGTGTGCTGGGA
CAGTCTAAACGCGTTGACTTCTGCGGCAAAGGCTATCACCTGATGAGCTTCCCCCAGAGCGCGCCGCACG
GCGTGGTGTTCCTGCATGTGACATACGTGCCTGCCCAAGAGAAGAATTTCACAACCGCCCCTGCCATCTG
CCACGACGGCAAGGCCCACTTCCCAAGAGAGGGCGTTTTCGTTTCCAATGGCACACACTGGTTCGTGACA
CAAAGAAACTTCTACGAACCCCAGATTATCACCACCGACAACACCTTCGTGAGTGGCAATTGTGACGTGG
TCATCGGAATCGTGAACAACACAGTGTACGACCCTCTGCAACCTGAGCTGGACTCTTTTAAGGAAGAGCT
GGACAAGTACTTTAAAAACCACACCAGCCCCGATGTGGACCTGGGCGACATCAGTGGCATTAACGCCAGC
GTGGTGAACATCCAAAAGGAAATCGACAGACTGAACGAGGTGGCCAAGAACCTGAACGAGTCCCTGATCG
ACCTGCAGGAGCTCGGCAAATACGAGCAGGGATCTGGATACATCCCCGAGGCCCCCAGAGATGGCCAGGC
CTACGTGCGGAAGGACGGCGAGTGGGTACTGCTGAGCACATTCCTGGGCAGATCCGGAGGAGGCCTGGTG
CCACAGCAGAGCGGAGGCCTGAACGACATCTTCGAGGCCCAGAAGATCGAGTGGCACGAGGGCTGATGAG
GATCCAGATCTGCTGTGCCTTCTAGTTGCCAGCCATCTGTTGTTTGCCCCTCCCCCGTGCCTTCCTTGAC
CCTGGAAGGTGCCACTCCCACTGTCCTTTCCTAATAAAATGAGGAAATTGCATCGCATTGTCTGAGTAGG
TGTCATTCTATTCTGGGGGGTGGGGTGGGGCAGGACAGCAAGGGGGAGGATTGGGAAGACAATAGCAGGC
ATGCTGGGGATGCGGTGGGCTCTATGGGTACCCAGGTGCTGAAGAATTGACCCGGTTCCTCCTGGGCCAG
AAAGAAGCAGGCACATCCCCTTCTCTGTGACACACCCTGTCCACGCCCCTGGTTCTTAGTTCCAGCCCCA
CTCATAGGACACTCATAGCTCAGGAGGGCTCCGCCTTCAATCCCACCCGCTAAAGTACTTGGAGCGGTCT
CTCCCTCCCTCATCAGCCCACCAAACCAAACCTAGCCTCCAAGAGTGGGAAGAAATTAAAGCAAGATAGG
CTATTAAGTGCAGAGGGAGAGAAAATGCCTCCAACATGTGAGGAAGTAATGAGAGAAATCATAGAATTTT
AAGGCCATGATTTAAGGCCATCATGGCCTTAATCTTCCGCTTCCTCGCTCACTGACTCGCTGCGCTCGGT
CGTTCGGCTGCGGCGAGCGGTATCAGCTCACTCAAAGGCGGTAATACGGTTATCCACAGAATCAGGGGAT
AACGCAGGAAAGAACATGTGAGCAAAAGGCCAGCAAAAGGCCAGGAACCGTAAAAAGGCCGCGTTGCTGG
CGTTTTTCCATAGGCTCCGCCCCCCTGACGAGCATCACAAAAATCGACGCTCAAGTCAGAGGTGGCGAAA
CCCGACAGGACTATAAAGATACCAGGCGTTTCCCCCTGGAAGCTCCCTCGTGCGCTCTCCTGTTCCGACC
CTGCCGCTTACCGGATACCTGTCCGCCTTTCTCCCTTCGGGAAGCGTGGCGCTTTCTCATAGCTCACGCT
GTAGGTATCTCAGTTCGGTGTAGGTCGTTCGCTCCAAGCTGGGCTGTGTGCACGAACCCCCCGTTCAGCC
CGACCGCTGCGCCTTATCCGGTAACTATCGTCTTGAGTCCAACCCGGTAAGACACGACTTATCGCCACTG
GCAGCAGCCACTGGTAACAGGATTAGCAGAGCGAGGTATGTAGGCGGTGCTACAGAGTTCTTGAAGTGGT
GGCCTAACTACGGCTACACTAGAAGAACAGTATTTGGTATCTGCGCTCTGCTGAAGCCAGTTACCTTCGG
AAAAAGAGTTGGTAGCTCTTGATCCGGCAAACAAACCACCGCTGGTAGCGGTGGTTTTTTTGTTTGCAAG
CAGCAGATTACGCGCAGAAAAAAAGGATCTCAAGAAGATCCTTTGATCTTTTCTACGGGGTCTGACGCTC
AGTGGAACGAAAACTCACGTTAAGGGATTTTGGTCATGAGATTATCAAAAAGGATCTTCACCTAGATCCT
TTTAAATTAAAAATGAAGTTTTAAATCAATCTAAAGTATATATGAGTAAACTTGGTCTGACAGTTACCAA
TGCTTAATCAGTGAGGCACCTATCTCAGCGATCTGTCTATTTCGTTCATCCATAGTTGCCTGACTCGGGG
GGGGGGGGCGCTGAGGTCTGCCTCGTGAAGAAGGTGTTGCTGACTCATACCAGGCCTGAATCGCCCCATC
ATCCAGCCAGAAAGTGAGGGAGCCACGGTTGATGAGAGCTTTGTTGTAGGTGGACCAGTTGGTGATTTTG
AACTTTTGCTTTGCCACGGAACGGTCTGCGTTGTCGGGAAGATGCGTGATCTGATCCTTCAACTCAGCAA
AAGTTCGATTTATTCAACAAAGCCGCCGTCCCGTCAAGTCAGCGTAATGCTCTGCCAGTGTTACAACCAA
TTAACCAATTCTGATTAGAAAAACTCATCGAGCATCAAATGAAACTGCAATTTATTCATATCAGGATTAT
CAATACCATATTTTTGAAAAAGCCGTTTCTGTAATGAAGGAGAAAACTCACCGAGGCAGTTCCATAGGAT
GGCAAGATCCTGGTATCGGTCTGCGATTCCGACTCGTCCAACATCAATACAACCTATTAATTTCCCCTCG
TCAAAAATAAGGTTATCAAGTGAGAAATCACCATGAGTGACGACTGAATCCGGTGAGAATGGCAAAAGCT
TATGCATTTCTTTCCAGACTTGTTCAACAGGCCAGCCATTACGCTCGTCATCAAAATCACTCGCATCAAC
CAAACCGTTATTCATTCGTGATTGCGCCTGAGCGAGACGAAATACGCGATCGCTGTTAAAAGGACAATTA
CAAACAGGAATCGAATGCAACCGGCGCAGGAACACTGCCAGCGCATCAACAATATTTTCACCTGAATCAG
GATATTCTTCTAATACCTGGAATGCTGTTTTCCCGGGGATCGCAGTGGTGAGTAACCATGCATCATCAGG
AGTACGGATAAAATGCTTGATGGTCGGAAGAGGCATAAATTCCGTCAGCCAGTTTAGTCTGACCATCTCA
TCTGTAACATCATTGGCAACGCTACCTTTGCCATGTTTCAGAAACAACTCTGGCGCATCGGGCTTCCCAT
ACAATCGATAGATTGTCGCACCTGATTGCCCGACATTATCGCGAGCCCATTTATACCCATATAAATCAGC
ATCCATGTTGGAATTTAATCGCGGCCTCGAGCAAGACGTTTCCCGTTGAATATGGCTCATAACACCCCTT
GTATTACTGTTTATGTAAGCAGACAGTTTTATTGTTCATGATGATATATTTTTATCTTGTGCAATGTAAC
ATCAGAGATTTTGAGACACAACGTGGCTTTCCCCCCCCCCCCATTATTGAAGCATTTATCAGGGTTATTG
TCTCATGAGCGGATACATATTTGAATGTATTTAGAAAAATAAACAAATAGGGGTTCCGCGCACATTTCCC
CGAAAAGTGCCACCTGACGTCTAAGAAACCATTATTATCATGACATTAACCTATAAAAATAGGCGTATCA
CGAGGCCCTTTCGTC
